Addgene plasmid #98549: BB3eN_14*
Purpose: (Empty Backbone) empty BB3 for insertion and overexpression of 1 gene in P. pastoris
Depositing lab: Brigitte Gasser & Diethard Mattanovich & Michael Sauer. Depositing organization: Universitaet fur Bodenkultur Wien (BOKU-WIEN). Publication: GoldenPiCS: a Golden Gate-derived modular cloning system for applied synthetic biology in the yeast Pichia pastoris. Prielhofer R, Barrero JJ, Steuer S, Gassler T, Zahrl R, Baumann K, Sauer M, Mattanovich D, Gasser B, Marx H. BMC Syst Biol. 2017 Dec 8;11(1):123. doi: 10.1186/s12918-017-0492-3. PubMed 29221460.
Backbone
  Vector backbone: BB3
  Backbone size (bp): 2839
  Vector type: Bacterial Expression, Yeast Expression
Growth in bacteria
  Bacterial resistance: Nourseothricin (clonNat), 50 μg/mL
  Growth temperature: 37°C
  Growth strain: DH10B
  Copy number: High Copy
Gene/Insert
  Gene/Insert name: None
Terms and licenses: Academic/Nonprofit Terms; Industry Terms: Not Available to Industry
How to cite: BB3eN_14* was a gift from Brigitte Gasser & Diethard Mattanovich & Michael Sauer (Addgene plasmid # 98549 ; http://n2t.net/addgene:98549 ; RRID:Addgene_98549)
