[The description below was written by a language model from this plasmid's Addgene catalogue record and pLannotate feature annotations shown in this document.]
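Description:
BB3eN_14* is an empty level-3 recipient backbone (BB3) from GoldenPiCS, a Golden Gate-derived modular cloning system for the yeast Pichia pastoris. It carries no insert. According to the record, it is meant to receive a single gene for overexpression in P. pastoris, and it is catalogued as both a bacterial and a yeast expression vector. The plasmid is small: the backbone is listed at about 2.8 kb, in line with the sequenced record of 2,867 nt.

The annotated features cover roughly two thirds of the sequence and describe only the maintenance and selection functions. A high-copy ColE1/pUC-type origin supports replication in E. coli. The single selection cassette consists of the Ashbya gossypii TEF promoter, a nourseothricin acetyltransferase coding sequence (Streptomyces noursei nat1, flagged by the annotation tool as a fragment) and the A. gossypii TEF terminator. The record lists nourseothricin as the selection agent in bacteria, so this one marker evidently serves in E. coli as well as for selecting yeast transformants, and no separate bacterial resistance gene is annotated.

The remaining part of the plasmid has no annotated features. The Golden Gate acceptor site, with its type IIS restriction sites and fusion overhangs, would be expected in a vector of this kind, but the feature table does not identify it. The record also does not state a promoter or terminator for the gene of interest, which would presumably come in with the inserted expression unit. Nor does it describe any genome integration locus or yeast replication element, or explain the "e", "14" and asterisk in the name.
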