Features (pLannotate 1.2.2; 4 found; start..end, strand, type, name):
     62..650     -  rep_origin     ori: high-copy-number ColE1/pMB1/pBR322/pUC origin of replication
    771..1114    +  promoter       TEF promoter: Ashbya gossypii TEF promoter
   1121..1685    +  CDS            NrsR (fragment): nourseothricin acetyltransferase; Streptomyces noursei nat1; confers resistance to nourseothricin
   1693..1890    +  terminator     TEF terminator: Ashbya gossypii TEF terminator
>Addgene plasmid #98549 | BB3eN_14* | addgene full sequence | sequence record 192054 | Addgene NGS Result
CGCTGTGAGCAAAAGGCCAGCAAAAGGCCAGGAACCGTAAAAAGGCCGCGTTGCTGGCGTTTTTCCATAG
GCTCCGCCCCCCTGACGAGCATCACAAAAATCGACGCTCAAGTCAGAGGTGGCGAAACCCGACAGGACTA
TAAAGATACCAGGCGTTTCCCCCTGGAAGCTCCCTCGTGCGCTCTCCTGTTCCGACCCTGCCGCTTACCG
GATACCTGTCCGCCTTTCTCCCTTCGGGAAGCGTGGCGCTTTCTCATAGCTCACGCTGTAGGTATCTCAG
TTCGGTGTAGGTCGTTCGCTCCAAGCTGGGCTGTGTGCACGAACCCCCCGTTCAGCCCGACCGCTGCGCC
TTATCCGGTAACTATCGTCTTGAGTCCAACCCGGTAAGACACGACTTATCGCCACTGGCAGCAGCCACTG
GTAACAGGATTAGCAGAGCGAGGTATGTAGGCGGTGCTACAGAGTTCTTGAAGTGGTGGCCTAACTACGG
CTACACTAGAAGAACAGTATTTGGTATCTGCGCTCTGCTGAAGCCAGTTACCTTCGGAAAAAGAGTTGGT
AGCTCTTGATCCGGCAAACAAACCACCGCTGGTAGCGGTGGTTTTTTTGTTTGCAAGCAGCAGATTACGC
GCAGAAAAAAAGGATCTCAAGAAGATCCTTTGATCTTTTCTACGGGGTGGAGCGCAAAAAACCCCGCCCC
TGACAGGGCGGGGTTTTTTCGCGATCGGAGGCGTCTTCGGATCCCTCGAGGAAGACGCCGCTCCGGCATG
GACATGGAGGCCCAGAATACCCTCCTTGACAGTCTTGACGTGCGCAGCTCAGGGGCATGATGTGACTGTC
GCCCGTACATTTAGCCCATACATCCCCATGTATAATCATTTGCATCCATACATTTTGATGGCCGCACGGC
GCGAAGCAAAAATTACGGCTCCTCGCTGCAGACCTGCGAGCAGGGAAACGCTCCCCTCACAGACGCGTTG
AATTGTCCCCACGCCGCGCCCCTGTAGAGAAATATAAAAGGTTAGGATTTGCCACTGAGGTTCTTCTTTC
ATATACTTCCTTTTAAAATCTTGCTAGGATACAGTTCTCACATCACATCCGAACATAAACAACCATGGGT
ACCACTCTTGACGACACGGCTTACCGGTACCGCACCAGTGTCCCGGGGGACGCCGAGGCCATCGAGGCAC
TGGATGGGTCCTTCACCACCGACACCGTTTTTCGCGTCACCGCCACCGGGGACGGCTTCACCCTGCGGGA
GGTGCCGGTGGACCCGCCCCTGACCAAGGTGTTCCCCGACGACGAATCGGACGACGAATCGGACGACGGG
GAGGACGGCGACCCGGACTCCCGGACGTTCGTCGCGTACGGGGACGACGGCGACCTGGCGGGCTTCGTGG
TCGTCTCGTACTCCGGCTGGAACCGCCGGCTGACCGTCGAGGACATCGAGGTCGCCCCGGAGCACCGGGG
GCACGGGGTCGGGCGCGCGTTGATGGGGCTCGCGACGGAGTTCGCCCGCGAGCGGGGCGCCGGGCACCTC
TGGCTGGAGGTCACCAACGTCAACGCACCGGCGATCCACGCGTACCGGCGGATGGGGTTCACCCTCTGCG
GCCTGGACACCGCCCTGTACGACGGCACCGCCTCGGACGGCGAGCAGGCGCTCTACATGAGCATGCCCTG
CCCCTAATCAGTACTGACAATAAAAAGATTCTTGTTTTCAAGAACTTGTCATTTGTATAGTTTTTTTATA
TTGTAGTTGTTCTATTTTAATCAAATGTTAGCGTGATTTATATTTTTTTTCGCCTCGACATCATCTGCCC
AGATGCGAAGTTAAGTGCGCAGAAAGTAATATCATGCGTCAATCGTATGTGAATGCTGGTCGCTATACTG
GCTTCGCTCTTAATTAAGCGGCCCAAAGAGTGAGAGGAAAGTACCTGGGCAAAATCACACAATTCCAAAC
CATGCTAAATGAGATTTAAAGAGCAAACGATGGCAAAAGGCAACCGTTATAAATGTGATCTTTCTTGGCA
GCTATCTGTCAATTTTTCTAAGGAACAGTGAATTCATCATAGGAGAGATGTTATACGTTACATAATCATA
CATACTGCATGTATCTCACCTACTTTACCTCATCAACTCTAAAACAGTTCTAGTCCCAACCCCAGATTCC
TAGTCATGACACAAGTCCGCACCGGACAGGACTCACAACCAGCAAGAGAAGCTAACAAATTTACGCCCCG
GTAAAACATTCTTTAGGGGCCGTTCAATGGTAATTTTCCTCTCACCCGTTTAAACTTACCTCCGGGCGGT
ATCTTCAATAACCTCTGTTGTCCCCGGGTATCATTGGAAACAGTGAGGGACGTTGAACAGAAGAGAGGAT
CACCGTAAATTTGCCTTGCAATTGGCCCTAACCACGGATGGTTAACTTCAAGCCATCACGACAGCAATTG
AGTCGGCGCATAGCTACCCTCCTCTTCTTGACCCCATGCATAGGACCAACCTTAACCGATGGAACAGGTT
CCTCCGCTCCGTCCCCTGGTAGTGTCTCTGCGCAAGAAATAGTTAAGGTATTAACACTGATCTCTCGCAC
CCCCCTCACAGTACTGTTATGGTGAATTGACAAAGCCATTGGCTAGATTGAAACATGTAATTCATATGTA
ATCTTGTTCAATTAACGAGCTTCGTACAGTCTCAATCTAGACGTCTGATAATGGCGTTTGTGCTCCTAAT
CGATGAGCCATCTCATGTGACGTCTATACGCTTCGATGGCTTCCGTCGCGAATATAGAACCACTTGAAAT
ATGCTGCAAACCACGATCCACCCTGGTCCTGAAAAGATATAAATACAGCACATCTAGCAGGCTTTTG
